Addgene plasmid #115786: pcDNA 3.3 EGFP
Purpose: Expresses EGFP in mammalian cells
Depositing lab: Harald Junge. Depositing organization: University of Colorado, Boulder. Publication: TSPAN12 Is a Norrin Co-receptor that Amplifies Frizzled4 Ligand Selectivity and Signaling. Lai MB, Zhang C, Shi J, Johnson V, Khandan L, McVey J, Klymkowsky MW, Chen Z, Junge HJ. Cell Rep. 2017 Jun 27;19(13):2809-2822. doi: 10.1016/j.celrep.2017.06.004. PubMed 28658627.
Backbone
  Vector backbone: pcDNA3.3 TOPO TA
  Backbone manufacturer: Invitrogen
  Backbone size w/o insert (bp): 5407
  Total vector size (bp): 6133
  Vector type: Mammalian Expression
  Selectable markers: Neomycin (select with G418)
Growth in bacteria
  Bacterial resistance: Ampicillin, 100 μg/mL
  Growth temperature: 37°C
  Growth strain: DH5alpha
  Copy number: Unknown
Gene/Insert
  Gene/Insert name: EGFP
  Insert size (bp): 726
  Promoter: CMV
  Cloning method: TOPO Cloning
  Sequencing primers: 5′ CGCAAATGGGCGGTAGGCGTG; 3′ CTTCCGTGTTTCAGTTAGC
Resource information
  A portion of this plasmid was derived from a plasmid made by: pEGFPN1
Terms and licenses: Academic/Nonprofit Terms; Industry Terms: Not Available to Industry
Depositor comments: can be used as co-transfection control for pcDNA3.3 based expression vectors, e.g., HA-TSPAN12 (plasmid 115784) in TOPFlash luciferase assays
How to cite: pcDNA 3.3 EGFP was a gift from Harald Junge (Addgene plasmid # 115786 ; http://n2t.net/addgene:115786 ; RRID:Addgene_115786)
