[The description below was written by a language model from this plasmid's Addgene catalogue record and pLannotate feature annotations shown in this document.]
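Description:
pcDNA 3.3 EGFP is a 6,133 bp mammalian expression plasmid built on the Invitrogen pcDNA3.3 TOPO TA backbone. A 726 bp EGFP insert, derived from pEGFPN1, was introduced by TOPO cloning. The plasmid is propagated in E. coli through a high-copy ColE1/pUC-type origin and selected with ampicillin via the β-lactamase gene under its own promoter. An f1 phage origin is also present, which in principle allows production of single-stranded DNA. Short annotated fragments (bGH poly(A), ble, lacI, bom) and a lac promoter/operator/CAP-site region appear to be backbone remnants with no stated role. The depositor's sequence and the repository's sequencing result give essentially identical feature maps.

The payload is a single expression cassette. The human cytomegalovirus immediate-early enhancer and promoter drive the mammalian codon-optimised EGFP coding sequence, and an HSV thymidine kinase polyadenylation signal lies downstream for transcript processing. No fusion tags or additional reporters are annotated, so the product is free EGFP. A second, independent cassette places the neomycin phosphotransferase gene under the SV40 enhancer/early promoter with an SV40 poly(A) signal. This allows G418 selection of stably transfected mammalian cells.

The construct provides strong constitutive green fluorescence in transfected mammalian cells. According to the depositor, it can serve as a co-transfection control for other pcDNA3.3-based expression vectors, for example an HA-tagged TSPAN12 construct used in TOPFlash luciferase reporter assays of Wnt/β-catenin-type signalling.
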