Features (pLannotate 1.2.2; 18 found; start..end, strand, type, name):
     50..429     +  enhancer       CMV enhancer: human cytomegalovirus immediate early enhancer
    430..633     +  promoter       CMV promoter: human cytomegalovirus (CMV) immediate early promoter
    748..1467    +  CDS            EGFP: the original enhanced GFP (Yang et al., 1996) mammalian codon-optimized
   1563..1611    +  polyA_signal   HSV TK poly(A) signal: herpes simplex virus thymidine kinase polyadenylation signal (Cole and Stacy, 1985)
   1702..1718    -  polyA_signal   bGH poly(A) signal (fragment): bovine growth hormone polyadenylation signal
   1813..2241    +  rep_origin     f1 ori (sequence partly withheld): f1 bacteriophage origin of replication; arrow indicates direction of (+) strand synthesis
   2255..2584    +  promoter       SV40 promoter: SV40 enhancer and early promoter
   2651..3442    +  CDS            neo: KKA2_KLEPN - Also known as kan, nptII. Experimental evidence at protein level: Swiss-Prot protein existence level 1. Resistance to kanamycin, neomycin, paromomycin, ribostamycin, butirosin and gentamicin B. From Klebsiella pneumoniae.
   3468..3626    +  CDS            ble (fragment): BLE_KLEPN - Experimental evidence at protein level: Swiss-Prot protein existence level 1. Binding protein with a strong affinity to the bleomycin family of antibiotics. Binds to CL990; an antimitotic-antibiotic compound. From Klebsiella pneumoniae.
   3621..3742    +  polyA_signal   SV40 poly(A) signal: SV40 polyadenylation signal
   3815..3831    -  protein_bind   lac operator: The lac repressor binds to the lac operator to inhibit transcription in E. coli. This inhibition can be relieved by adding lactose or isopropyl-β-D-thiogalactopyranoside (IPTG). lac repressor encoded by lacI
   3839..3869    -  promoter       lac promoter: promoter for the E. coli lac operon
   3884..3905    -  protein_bind   CAP binding site: CAP binding activates transcription in the presence of cAMP. E. coli catabolite activator protein
   3918..4010    -  CDS            lacI (fragment): lac repressor; lacI; The lac repressor binds to the lac operator to inhibit transcription in E. coli. This inhibition can be relieved by adding lactose or isopropyl-β-D-thiogalactopyranoside (IPTG).
   4193..4781    -  rep_origin     ori: high-copy-number ColE1/pMB1/pBR322/pUC origin of replication
   4952..5812    -  CDS            AmpR: β-lactamase; bla; confers resistance to ampicillin, carbenicillin, and related antibiotics
   5813..5917    -  promoter       AmpR promoter: bla
   5984..6028    -  misc_feature   bom (fragment): basis of mobility region from pBR322
>Addgene plasmid #115786 | pcDNA 3.3 EGFP | depositor full sequence | sequence record 218725 | pcDNA 3.3 EGFP sequence 6133 bps
GTTAGGCGTTTTGCGCTGCTTCGCGATGTACGGGCCAGATATACGCGTTGACATTGATTATTGACTAGTT
ATTAATAGTAATCAATTACGGGGTCATTAGTTCATAGCCCATATATGGAGTTCCGCGTTACATAACTTAC
GGTAAATGGCCCGCCTGGCTGACCGCCCAACGACCCCCGCCCATTGACGTCAATAATGACGTATGTTCCC
ATAGTAACGCCAATAGGGACTTTCCATTGACGTCAATGGGTGGAGTATTTACGGTAAACTGCCCACTTGG
CAGTACATCAAGTGTATCATATGCCAAGTACGCCCCCTATTGACGTCAATGACGGTAAATGGCCCGCCTG
GCATTATGCCCAGTACATGACCTTATGGGACTTTCCTACTTGGCAGTACATCTACGTATTAGTCATCGCT
ATTACCATGGTGATGCGGTTTTGGCAGTACATCAATGGGCGTGGATAGCGGTTTGACTCACGGGGATTTC
CAAGTCTCCACCCCATTGACGTCAATGGGAGTTTGTTTTGGCACCAAAATCAACGGGACTTTCCAAAATG
TCGTAACAACTCCGCCCCATTGACGCAAATGGGCGGTAGGCGTGTACGGTGGGAGGTCTATATAAGCAGA
GCTCGTTTAGTGAACCGTCAGATCGCCTGGAGACGCCATCCACGCTGTTTTGACCTCCATAGAAGACACC
GGGACCGATCCAGCCTCCGGACTCTAGAGGATCGAACCCTTGCCACCATGGTGAGCAAGGGCGAGGAGCT
GTTCACCGGGGTGGTGCCCATCCTGGTCGAGCTGGACGGCGACGTAAACGGCCACAAGTTCAGCGTGTCC
GGCGAGGGCGAGGGCGATGCCACCTACGGCAAGCTGACCCTGAAGTTCATCTGCACCACCGGCAAGCTGC
CCGTGCCCTGGCCCACCCTCGTGACCACCCTGACCTACGGCGTGCAGTGCTTCAGCCGCTACCCCGACCA
CATGAAGCAGCACGACTTCTTCAAGTCCGCCATGCCCGAAGGCTACGTCCAGGAGCGCACCATCTTCTTC
AAGGACGACGGCAACTACAAGACCCGCGCCGAGGTGAAGTTCGAGGGCGACACCCTGGTGAACCGCATCG
AGCTGAAGGGCATCGACTTCAAGGAGGACGGCAACATCCTGGGGCACAAGCTGGAGTACAACTACAACAG
CCACAACGTCTATATCATGGCCGACAAGCAGAAGAACGGCATCAAGGTGAACTTCAAGATCCGCCACAAC
ATCGAGGACGGCAGCGTGCAGCTCGCCGACCACTACCAGCAGAACACCCCCATCGGCGACGGCCCCGTGC
TGCTGCCCGACAACCACTACCTGAGCACCCAGTCCGCCCTGAGCAAAGACCCCAACGAGAAGCGCGATCA
CATGGTCCTGCTGGAGTTCGTGACCGCCGCCGGGATCACTCTCGGCATGGACGAGCTGTACAAGTAAAAG
GGTTCGATCCCTACCGGTTAGTAATGAGTTTAAACGGGGGAGGCTAACTGAAACACGGAAGGAGACAATA
CCGGAAGGAACCCGCGCTATGACGGCAATAAAAAGACAGAATAAAACGCACGGGTGTTGGGTCGTTTGTT
CATAAACGCGGGGTTCGGTCCCAGGGCTGGCACTCTGTCGATACCCCACCGAGACCCCATTGGGGCCAAT
ACGCCCGCGTTTCTTCCTTTTCCCCACCCCACCCCCCAAGTTCGGGTGAAGGCCCAGGGCTCGCAGCCAA
CGTCGGGGCGGCAGGCCCTGCCATAGCAGATCTGCGCAGCTGGGGCTCTAGGGGGTATCCCC
[124 nt withheld, positions 1813-1936]
C
[32 nt withheld, positions 1938-1969]
CA
[57 nt withheld, positions 1972-2028]
A
[49 nt withheld, positions 2030-2078]
CCTTTGACGTTGGAGTCCACGTTCTTT
[37 nt withheld, positions 2106-2142]
ACCCTATCTCGGTCTATTCTTTTGATTTATAAGGGATTTTGGGGATTTCGGCCTATTGGTTAAAAAATGA
GCTGATTTAACAAAAATTTAACGCGAATTAATTCTGTGGAATGTGTGTCAGTTAGGGTGTGGAAAGTCCC
CAGGCTCCCCAGCAGGCAGAAGTATGCAAAGCATGCATCTCAATTAGTCAGCAACCAGGTGTGGAAAGTC
CCCAGGCTCCCCAGCAGGCAGAAGTATGCAAAGCATGCATCTCAATTAGTCAGCAACCATAGTCCCGCCC
CTAACTCCGCCCATCCCGCCCCTAACTCCGCCCAGTTCCGCCCATTCTCCGCCCCATGGCTGACTAATTT
TTTTTATTTATGCAGAGGCCGAGGCCGCCTCTGCCTCTGAGCTATTCCAGAAGTAGTGAGGAGGCTTTTT
TGGAGGCCTAGGCTTTTGCAAAAAGCTCCCGGGAGCTTGTATATCCATTTTCGGATCTGATCAAGAGACA
GGATGAGGATCGTTTCGCATGATTGAACAAGATGGATTGCACGCAGGTTCTCCGGCCGCTTGGGTGGAGA
GGCTATTCGGCTATGACTGGGCACAACAGACAATCGGCTGCTCTGATGCCGCCGTGTTCCGGCTGTCAGC
GCAGGGGCGCCCGGTTCTTTTTGTCAAGACCGACCTGTCCGGTGCCCTGAATGAACTGCAGGACGAGGCA
GCGCGGCTATCGTGGCTGGCCACGACGGGCGTTCCTTGCGCAGCTGTGCTCGACGTTGTCACTGAAGCGG
GAAGGGACTGGCTGCTATTGGGCGAAGTGCCGGGGCAGGATCTCCTGTCATCTCACCTTGCTCCTGCCGA
GAAAGTATCCATCATGGCTGATGCAATGCGGCGGCTGCATACGCTTGATCCGGCTACCTGCCCATTCGAC
CACCAAGCGAAACATCGCATCGAGCGAGCACGTACTCGGATGGAAGCCGGTCTTGTCGATCAGGATGATC
TGGACGAAGAGCATCAGGGGCTCGCGCCAGCCGAACTGTTCGCCAGGCTCAAGGCGCGCATGCCCGACGG
CGAGGATCTCGTCGTGACCCATGGCGATGCCTGCTTGCCGAATATCATGGTGGAAAATGGCCGCTTTTCT
GGATTCATCGACTGTGGCCGGCTGGGTGTGGCGGACCGCTATCAGGACATAGCGTTGGCTACCCGTGATA
TTGCTGAAGAGCTTGGCGGCGAATGGGCTGACCGCTTCCTCGTGCTTTACGGTATCGCCGCTCCCGATTC
GCAGCGCATCGCCTTCTATCGCCTTCTTGACGAGTTCTTCTGAGCGGGACTCTGGGGTTCGCGAAATGAC
CGACCAAGCGACGCCCAACCTGCCATCACGAGATTTCGATTCCACCGCCGCCTTCTATGAAAGGTTGGGC
TTCGGAATCGTTTTCCGGGACGCCGGCTGGATGATCCTCCAGCGCGGGGATCTCATGCTGGAGTTCTTCG
CCCACCCCAACTTGTTTATTGCAGCTTATAATGGTTACAAATAAAGCAATAGCATCACAAATTTCACAAA
TAAAGCATTTTTTTCACTGCATTCTAGTTGTGGTTTGTCCAAACTCATCAATGTATCTTATCATGTCTGT
ATACCGTCGACCTCTAGCTAGAGCTTGGCGTAATCATGGTCATAGCTGTTTCCTGTGTGAAATTGTTATC
CGCTCACAATTCCACACAACATACGAGCCGGAAGCATAAAGTGTAAAGCCTGGGGTGCCTAATGAGTGAG
CTAACTCACATTAATTGCGTTGCGCTCACTGCCCGCTTTCCAGTCGGGAAACCTGTCGTGCCAGCTGCAT
TAATGAATCGGCCAACGCGCGGGGAGAGGCGGTTTGCGTATTGGGCGCTCTTCCGCTTCCTCGCTCACTG
ACTCGCTGCGCTCGGTCGTTCGGCTGCGGCGAGCGGTATCAGCTCACTCAAAGGCGGTAATACGGTTATC
CACAGAATCAGGGGATAACGCAGGAAAGAACATGTGAGCAAAAGGCCAGCAAAAGGCCAGGAACCGTAAA
AAGGCCGCGTTGCTGGCGTTTTTCCATAGGCTCCGCCCCCCTGACGAGCATCACAAAAATCGACGCTCAA
GTCAGAGGTGGCGAAACCCGACAGGACTATAAAGATACCAGGCGTTTCCCCCTGGAAGCTCCCTCGTGCG
CTCTCCTGTTCCGACCCTGCCGCTTACCGGATACCTGTCCGCCTTTCTCCCTTCGGGAAGCGTGGCGCTT
TCTCAATGCTCACGCTGTAGGTATCTCAGTTCGGTGTAGGTCGTTCGCTCCAAGCTGGGCTGTGTGCACG
AACCCCCCGTTCAGCCCGACCGCTGCGCCTTATCCGGTAACTATCGTCTTGAGTCCAACCCGGTAAGACA
CGACTTATCGCCACTGGCAGCAGCCACTGGTAACAGGATTAGCAGAGCGAGGTATGTAGGCGGTGCTACA
GAGTTCTTGAAGTGGTGGCCTAACTACGGCTACACTAGAAGGACAGTATTTGGTATCTGCGCTCTGCTGA
AGCCAGTTACCTTCGGAAAAAGAGTTGGTAGCTCTTGATCCGGCAAACAAACCACCGCTGGTAGCGGTGG
TTTTTTTGTTTGCAAGCAGCAGATTACGCGCAGAAAAAAAGGATCTCAAGAAGATCCTTTGATCTTTTCT
ACGGGGTCTGACGCTCAGTGGAACGAAAACTCACGTTAAGGGATTTTGGTCATGAGATTATCAAAAAGGA
TCTTCACCTAGATCCTTTTAAATTAAAAATGAAGTTTTAAATCAATCTAAAGTATATATGAGTAAACTTG
GTCTGACAGTTACCAATGCTTAATCAGTGAGGCACCTATCTCAGCGATCTGTCTATTTCGTTCATCCATA
GTTGCCTGACTCCCCGTCGTGTAGATAACTACGATACGGGAGGGCTTACCATCTGGCCCCAGTGCTGCAA
TGATACCGCGAGACCCACGCTCACCGGCTCCAGATTTATCAGCAATAAACCAGCCAGCCGGAAGGGCCGA
GCGCAGAAGTGGTCCTGCAACTTTATCCGCCTCCATCCAGTCTATTAATTGTTGCCGGGAAGCTAGAGTA
AGTAGTTCGCCAGTTAATAGTTTGCGCAACGTTGTTGCCATTGCTACAGGCATCGTGGTGTCACGCTCGT
CGTTTGGTATGGCTTCATTCAGCTCCGGTTCCCAACGATCAAGGCGAGTTACATGATCCCCCATGTTGTG
CAAAAAAGCGGTTAGCTCCTTCGGTCCTCCGATCGTTGTCAGAAGTAAGTTGGCCGCAGTGTTATCACTC
ATGGTTATGGCAGCACTGCATAATTCTCTTACTGTCATGCCATCCGTAAGATGCTTTTCTGTGACTGGTG
AGTACTCAACCAAGTCATTCTGAGAATAGTGTATGCGGCGACCGAGTTGCTCTTGCCCGGCGTCAATACG
GGATAATACCGCGCCACATAGCAGAACTTTAAAAGTGCTCATCATTGGAAAACGTTCTTCGGGGCGAAAA
CTCTCAAGGATCTTACCGCTGTTGAGATCCAGTTCGATGTAACCCACTCGTGCACCCAACTGATCTTCAG
CATCTTTTACTTTCACCAGCGTTTCTGGGTGAGCAAAAACAGGAAGGCAAAATGCCGCAAAAAAGGGAAT
AAGGGCGACACGGAAATGTTGAATACTCATACTCTTCCTTTTTCAATATTATTGAAGCATTTATCAGGGT
TATTGTCTCATGAGCGGATACATATTTGAATGTATTTAGAAAAATAAACAAATAGGGGTTCCGCGCACAT
TTCCCCGAAAAGTGCCACCTGACGTCGACGGATCGGGAGATCTCCCGATCCCCTATGGTCGACTCTCAGT
ACAATCTGCTCTGATGCCGCATAGTTAAGCCAGTATCTGCTCCCTGCTTGTGTGTTGGAGGTCGCTGAGT
AGTGCGCGAGCAAAATTTAAGCTACAACAAGGCAAGGCTTGACCGACAATTGCATGAAGAATCTGCTTAG
G
