Features (pLannotate 1.2.2; 18 found; start..end, strand, type, name):
     50..429     +  enhancer       CMV enhancer: human cytomegalovirus immediate early enhancer
    430..633     +  promoter       CMV promoter: human cytomegalovirus (CMV) immediate early promoter
    748..1467    +  CDS            EGFP: the original enhanced GFP (Yang et al., 1996) mammalian codon-optimized
   1563..1611    +  polyA_signal   HSV TK poly(A) signal: herpes simplex virus thymidine kinase polyadenylation signal (Cole and Stacy, 1985)
   1702..1718    -  polyA_signal   bGH poly(A) signal (fragment): bovine growth hormone polyadenylation signal
   1813..2241    +  rep_origin     f1 ori (sequence partly withheld): f1 bacteriophage origin of replication; arrow indicates direction of (+) strand synthesis
   2255..2584    +  promoter       SV40 promoter: SV40 enhancer and early promoter
   2651..3442    +  CDS            neo: KKA2_KLEPN - Also known as kan, nptII. Experimental evidence at protein level: Swiss-Prot protein existence level 1. Resistance to kanamycin, neomycin, paromomycin, ribostamycin, butirosin and gentamicin B. From Klebsiella pneumoniae.
   3468..3626    +  CDS            ble (fragment): BLE_KLEPN - Experimental evidence at protein level: Swiss-Prot protein existence level 1. Binding protein with a strong affinity to the bleomycin family of antibiotics. Binds to CL990; an antimitotic-antibiotic compound. From Klebsiella pneumoniae.
   3621..3742    +  polyA_signal   SV40 poly(A) signal: SV40 polyadenylation signal
   3815..3831    -  protein_bind   lac operator: The lac repressor binds to the lac operator to inhibit transcription in E. coli. This inhibition can be relieved by adding lactose or isopropyl-β-D-thiogalactopyranoside (IPTG). lac repressor encoded by lacI
   3839..3869    -  promoter       lac promoter: promoter for the E. coli lac operon
   3884..3905    -  protein_bind   CAP binding site: CAP binding activates transcription in the presence of cAMP. E. coli catabolite activator protein
   3918..4010    -  CDS            lacI (fragment): lac repressor; lacI; The lac repressor binds to the lac operator to inhibit transcription in E. coli. This inhibition can be relieved by adding lactose or isopropyl-β-D-thiogalactopyranoside (IPTG).
   4193..4781    -  rep_origin     ori: high-copy-number ColE1/pMB1/pBR322/pUC origin of replication
   4952..5812    -  CDS            AmpR: β-lactamase; bla; confers resistance to ampicillin, carbenicillin, and related antibiotics
   5813..5917    -  promoter       AmpR promoter: bla
   5976..6028    -  misc_feature   bom (fragment): basis of mobility region from pBR322
>Addgene plasmid #115786 | pcDNA 3.3 EGFP | addgene full sequence | sequence record 224007 | Addgene NGS Result
GTTAGGCGTTTTGCGCTGCTTCGCGATGTACGGGCCAGATATACGCGTTGACATTGATTATTGACTAGTT
ATTAATAGTAATCAATTACGGGGTCATTAGTTCATAGCCCATATATGGAGTTCCGCGTTACATAACTTAC
GGTAAATGGCCCGCCTGGCTGACCGCCCAACGACCCCCGCCCATTGACGTCAATAATGACGTATGTTCCC
ATAGTAACGCCAATAGGGACTTTCCATTGACGTCAATGGGTGGAGTATTTACGGTAAACTGCCCACTTGG
CAGTACATCAAGTGTATCATATGCCAAGTACGCCCCCTATTGACGTCAATGACGGTAAATGGCCCGCCTG
GCATTATGCCCAGTACATGACCTTATGGGACTTTCCTACTTGGCAGTACATCTACGTATTAGTCATCGCT
ATTACCATGGTGATGCGGTTTTGGCAGTACATCAATGGGCGTGGATAGCGGTTTGACTCACGGGGATTTC
CAAGTCTCCACCCCATTGACGTCAATGGGAGTTTGTTTTGGCACCAAAATCAACGGGACTTTCCAAAATG
TCGTAACAACTCCGCCCCATTGACGCAAATGGGCGGTAGGCGTGTACGGTGGGAGGTCTATATAAGCAGA
GCTCGTTTAGTGAACCGTCAGATCGCCTGGAGACGCCATCCACGCTGTTTTGACCTCCATAGAAGACACC
GGGACCGATCCAGCCTCCGGACTCTAGAGGATCGAACCCTTGCCACCATGGTGAGCAAGGGCGAGGAGCT
GTTCACCGGGGTGGTGCCCATCCTGGTCGAGCTGGACGGCGACGTAAACGGCCACAAGTTCAGCGTGTCC
GGCGAGGGCGAGGGCGATGCCACCTACGGCAAGCTGACCCTGAAGTTCATCTGCACCACCGGCAAGCTGC
CCGTGCCCTGGCCCACCCTCGTGACCACCCTGACCTACGGCGTGCAGTGCTTCAGCCGCTACCCCGACCA
CATGAAGCAGCACGACTTCTTCAAGTCCGCCATGCCCGAAGGCTACGTCCAGGAGCGCACCATCTTCTTC
AAGGACGACGGCAACTACAAGACCCGCGCCGAGGTGAAGTTCGAGGGCGACACCCTGGTGAACCGCATCG
AGCTGAAGGGCATCGACTTCAAGGAGGACGGCAACATCCTGGGGCACAAGCTGGAGTACAACTACAACAG
CCACAACGTCTATATCATGGCCGACAAGCAGAAGAACGGCATCAAGGTGAACTTCAAGATCCGCCACAAC
ATCGAGGACGGCAGCGTGCAGCTCGCCGACCACTACCAGCAGAACACCCCCATCGGCGACGGCCCCGTGC
TGCTGCCCGACAACCACTACCTGAGCACCCAGTCCGCCCTGAGCAAAGACCCCAACGAGAAGCGCGATCA
CATGGTCCTGCTGGAGTTCGTGACCGCCGCCGGGATCACTCTCGGCATGGACGAGCTGTACAAGTAAAAG
GGTTCGATCCCTACCGGTTAGTAATGAGTTTAAACGGGGGAGGCTAACTGAAACACGGAAGGAGACAATA
CCGGAAGGAACCCGCGCTATGACGGCAATAAAAAGACAGAATAAAACGCACGGGTGTTGGGTCGTTTGTT
CATAAACGCGGGGTTCGGTCCCAGGGCTGGCACTCTGTCGATACCCCACCGAGACCCCATTGGGGCCAAT
ACGCCCGCGTTTCTTCCTTTTCCCCACCCCACCCCCCAAGTTCGGGTGAAGGCCCAGGGCTCGCAGCCAA
CGTCGGGGCGGCAGGCCCTGCCATAGCAGATCTGCGCAGCTGGGGCTCTAGGGGGTATCCCC
[124 nt withheld, positions 1813-1936]
C
[91 nt withheld, positions 1938-2028]
A
[49 nt withheld, positions 2030-2078]
CCTTTGACGTTGGAGTCCACGTTCTTT
[37 nt withheld, positions 2106-2142]
ACCCTATCTCGGTCTATTCTTTTGATTTATAAGGGATTTTGCCGATTTCGGCCTATTGGTTAAAAAATGA
GCTGATTTAACAAAAATTTAACGCGAATTAATTCTGTGGAATGTGTGTCAGTTAGGGTGTGGAAAGTCCC
CAGGCTCCCCAGCAGGCAGAAGTATGCAAAGCATGCATCTCAATTAGTCAGCAACCAGGTGTGGAAAGTC
CCCAGGCTCCCCAGCAGGCAGAAGTATGCAAAGCATGCATCTCAATTAGTCAGCAACCATAGTCCCGCCC
CTAACTCCGCCCATCCCGCCCCTAACTCCGCCCAGTTCCGCCCATTCTCCGCCCCATGGCTGACTAATTT
TTTTTATTTATGCAGAGGCCGAGGCCGCCTCTGCCTCTGAGCTATTCCAGAAGTAGTGAGGAGGCTTTTT
TGGAGGCCTAGGCTTTTGCAAAAAGCTCCCGGGAGCTTGTATATCCATTTTCGGATCTGATCAAGAGACA
GGATGAGGATCGTTTCGCATGATTGAACAAGATGGATTGCACGCAGGTTCTCCGGCCGCTTGGGTGGAGA
GGCTATTCGGCTATGACTGGGCACAACAGACAATCGGCTGCTCTGATGCCGCCGTGTTCCGGCTGTCAGC
GCAGGGGCGCCCGGTTCTTTTTGTCAAGACCGACCTGTCCGGTGCCCTGAATGAACTGCAGGACGAGGCA
GCGCGGCTATCGTGGCTGGCCACGACGGGCGTTCCTTGCGCAGCTGTGCTCGACGTTGTCACTGAAGCGG
GAAGGGACTGGCTGCTATTGGGCGAAGTGCCGGGGCAGGATCTCCTGTCATCTCACCTTGCTCCTGCCGA
GAAAGTATCCATCATGGCTGATGCAATGCGGCGGCTGCATACGCTTGATCCGGCTACCTGCCCATTCGAC
CACCAAGCGAAACATCGCATCGAGCGAGCACGTACTCGGATGGAAGCCGGTCTTGTCGATCAGGATGATC
TGGACGAAGAGCATCAGGGGCTCGCGCCAGCCGAACTGTTCGCCAGGCTCAAGGCGCGCATGCCCGACGG
CGAGGATCTCGTCGTGACCCATGGCGATGCCTGCTTGCCGAATATCATGGTGGAAAATGGCCGCTTTTCT
GGATTCATCGACTGTGGCCGGCTGGGTGTGGCGGACCGCTATCAGGACATAGCGTTGGCTACCCGTGATA
TTGCTGAAGAGCTTGGCGGCGAATGGGCTGACCGCTTCCTCGTGCTTTACGGTATCGCCGCTCCCGATTC
GCAGCGCATCGCCTTCTATCGCCTTCTTGACGAGTTCTTCTGAGCGGGACTCTGGGGTTCGCGAAATGAC
CGACCAAGCGACGCCCAACCTGCCATCACGAGATTTCGATTCCACCGCCGCCTTCTATGAAAGGTTGGGC
TTCGGAATCGTTTTCCGGGACGCCGGCTGGATGATCCTCCAGCGCGGGGATCTCATGCTGGAGTTCTTCG
CCCACCCCAACTTGTTTATTGCAGCTTATAATGGTTACAAATAAAGCAATAGCATCACAAATTTCACAAA
TAAAGCATTTTTTTCACTGCATTCTAGTTGTGGTTTGTCCAAACTCATCAATGTATCTTATCATGTCTGT
ATACCGTCGACCTCTAGCTAGAGCTTGGCGTAATCATGGTCATAGCTGTTTCCTGTGTGAAATTGTTATC
CGCTCACAATTCCACACAACATACGAGCCGGAAGCATAAAGTGTAAAGCCTGGGGTGCCTAATGAGTGAG
CTAACTCACATTAATTGCGTTGCGCTCACTGCCCGCTTTCCAGTCGGGAAACCTGTCGTGCCAGCTGCAT
TAATGAATCGGCCAACGCGCGGGGAGAGGCGGTTTGCGTATTGGGCGCTCTTCCGCTTCCTCGCTCACTG
ACTCGCTGCGCTCGGTCGTTCGGCTGCGGCGAGCGGTATCAGCTCACTCAAAGGCGGTAATACGGTTATC
CACAGAATCAGGGGATAACGCAGGAAAGAACATGTGAGCAAAAGGCCAGCAAAAGGCCAGGAACCGTAAA
AAGGCCGCGTTGCTGGCGTTTTTCCATAGGCTCCGCCCCCCTGACGAGCATCACAAAAATCGACGCTCAA
GTCAGAGGTGGCGAAACCCGACAGGACTATAAAGATACCAGGCGTTTCCCCCTGGAAGCTCCCTCGTGCG
CTCTCCTGTTCCGACCCTGCCGCTTACCGGATACCTGTCCGCCTTTCTCCCTTCGGGAAGCGTGGCGCTT
TCTCATAGCTCACGCTGTAGGTATCTCAGTTCGGTGTAGGTCGTTCGCTCCAAGCTGGGCTGTGTGCACG
AACCCCCCGTTCAGCCCGACCGCTGCGCCTTATCCGGTAACTATCGTCTTGAGTCCAACCCGGTAAGACA
CGACTTATCGCCACTGGCAGCAGCCACTGGTAACAGGATTAGCAGAGCGAGGTATGTAGGCGGTGCTACA
GAGTTCTTGAAGTGGTGGCCTAACTACGGCTACACTAGAAGAACAGTATTTGGTATCTGCGCTCTGCTGA
AGCCAGTTACCTTCGGAAAAAGAGTTGGTAGCTCTTGATCCGGCAAACAAACCACCGCTGGTAGCGGTGG
TTTTTTTGTTTGCAAGCAGCAGATTACGCGCAGAAAAAAAGGATCTCAAGAAGATCCTTTGATCTTTTCT
ACGGGGTCTGACGCTCAGTGGAACGAAAACTCACGTTAAGGGATTTTGGTCATGAGATTATCAAAAAGGA
TCTTCACCTAGATCCTTTTAAATTAAAAATGAAGTTTTAAATCAATCTAAAGTATATATGAGTAAACTTG
GTCTGACAGTTACCAATGCTTAATCAGTGAGGCACCTATCTCAGCGATCTGTCTATTTCGTTCATCCATA
GTTGCCTGACTCCCCGTCGTGTAGATAACTACGATACGGGAGGGCTTACCATCTGGCCCCAGTGCTGCAA
TGATACCGCGAGACCCACGCTCACCGGCTCCAGATTTATCAGCAATAAACCAGCCAGCCGGAAGGGCCGA
GCGCAGAAGTGGTCCTGCAACTTTATCCGCCTCCATCCAGTCTATTAATTGTTGCCGGGAAGCTAGAGTA
AGTAGTTCGCCAGTTAATAGTTTGCGCAACGTTGTTGCCATTGCTACAGGCATCGTGGTGTCACGCTCGT
CGTTTGGTATGGCTTCATTCAGCTCCGGTTCCCAACGATCAAGGCGAGTTACATGATCCCCCATGTTGTG
CAAAAAAGCGGTTAGCTCCTTCGGTCCTCCGATCGTTGTCAGAAGTAAGTTGGCCGCAGTGTTATCACTC
ATGGTTATGGCAGCACTGCATAATTCTCTTACTGTCATGCCATCCGTAAGATGCTTTTCTGTGACTGGTG
AGTACTCAACCAAGTCATTCTGAGAATAGTGTATGCGGCGACCGAGTTGCTCTTGCCCGGCGTCAATACG
GGATAATACCGCGCCACATAGCAGAACTTTAAAAGTGCTCATCATTGGAAAACGTTCTTCGGGGCGAAAA
CTCTCAAGGATCTTACCGCTGTTGAGATCCAGTTCGATGTAACCCACTCGTGCACCCAACTGATCTTCAG
CATCTTTTACTTTCACCAGCGTTTCTGGGTGAGCAAAAACAGGAAGGCAAAATGCCGCAAAAAAGGGAAT
AAGGGCGACACGGAAATGTTGAATACTCATACTCTTCCTTTTTCAATATTATTGAAGCATTTATCAGGGT
TATTGTCTCATGAGCGGATACATATTTGAATGTATTTAGAAAAATAAACAAATAGGGGTTCCGCGCACAT
TTCCCCGAAAAGTGCCACCTGACGTCGACGGATCGGGAGATCTCCCGATCCCCTATGGTGCACTCTCAGT
ACAATCTGCTCTGATGCCGCATAGTTAAGCCAGTATCTGCTCCCTGCTTGTGTGTTGGAGGTCGCTGAGT
AGTGCGCGAGCAAAATTTAAGCTACAACAAGGCAAGGCTTGACCGACAATTGCATGAAGAATCTGCTTAG
G
